Addgene plasmid #179021: pBBK37 pHomL-TDH3p-3HA-Link-GFPdropout-SSA1t-HomR (AmpR)
Purpose: (Empty Backbone) Parent vector for markerless yeast integration cassettes with N-terminal 3xHemagglutinin-tagged genes
Depositing lab: Vincent Martin. Depositing organization: Concordia University. Publication: The MyLo CRISPR-Cas9 Toolkit: A Markerless Yeast Localization and Overexpression CRISPR-Cas9 Toolkit. Bean BDM, Whiteway M, Martin VJJ. G3 (Bethesda). 2022 Jun 16. pii: 6609175. doi: 10.1093/g3journal/jkac154. PubMed 35708612.
Backbone
  Vector backbone: pYTK089 (ColE1, AmpR)
  Vector type: Yeast Expression
Growth in bacteria
  Bacterial resistance: Ampicillin, 100 μg/mL
  Growth temperature: 37°C
  Growth strain: DH5alpha
  Copy number: High Copy
Gene/Insert
  Gene/Insert name: None
Terms and licenses: Academic/Nonprofit Terms; Industry Terms: Not Available to Industry
Depositor comments: Part of the Markerless Yeast Localization and Overexpression (MyLO) CRISPR-Cas9 Toolkit. Vector cloned using BsaI Golden Gate cloning
How to cite: pBBK37 pHomL-TDH3p-3HA-Link-GFPdropout-SSA1t-HomR (AmpR) was a gift from Vincent Martin (Addgene plasmid # 179021 ; http://n2t.net/addgene:179021 ; RRID:Addgene_179021)
