[The description below was written by a language model from this plasmid's Addgene catalogue record and pLannotate feature annotations shown in this document.]
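Description:
pBBK37 pHomL-TDH3p-3HA-Link-GFPdropout-SSA1t-HomR is an empty parent vector from the Markerless Yeast Localization and Overexpression (MyLO) CRISPR-Cas9 toolkit, built on the pYTK089 backbone by BsaI Golden Gate assembly. It is maintained in E. coli as a high-copy plasmid through a ColE1/pUC-type origin and selected with ampicillin via the β-lactamase gene and its native promoter. It carries no complete yeast selection marker or functional yeast origin. The annotation software reports only short fragments matching ARS1 and HIS3 on either side of the cassette. These most likely lie within the left and right homology arms (HomL and HomR) named in the construct, although the record does not state which genomic locus the arms target.

The payload is an expression cassette framed by those homology arms. The strong constitutive S. cerevisiae TDH3 (GAP) promoter is followed, according to the plasmid name, by a 3xHA epitope tag and a linker, then a GFP dropout placeholder and the SSA1 terminator. The tag, linker and SSA1 terminator are not individually annotated in the feature table. The dropout consists of superfolder GFP followed by the bacterial rrnB T1 and T7Te terminators, which is typical of a bacterially expressed screening marker. When a gene of interest replaces it by Golden Gate cloning, correct clones can be recognised as non-fluorescent colonies. The resulting cassette encodes an N-terminally 3xHA-tagged protein under TDH3 control, intended for markerless, CRISPR-Cas9-assisted integration into the yeast genome by homologous recombination, supporting overexpression and immunodetection of the tagged protein.
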