Features (pLannotate 1.2.2; 12 found; start..end, strand, type, name):
      1..861     -  CDS            AmpR: β-lactamase; bla; confers resistance to ampicillin, carbenicillin, and related antibiotics
    862..966     -  promoter       AmpR promoter: bla
   1069..1657    +  rep_origin     ori: high-copy-number ColE1/pMB1/pBR322/pUC origin of replication
   2391..2510    +  rep_origin     ARS1 (fragment): S. cerevisiae autonomously replicating sequence ARS1/ARS416
   2515..2561    +  promoter       HIS3 promoter (fragment): S. cerevisiae HIS3
   2562..2624    +  CDS            HIS3 (fragment): imidazoleglycerol-phosphate dehydratase, required for histidine biosynthesis; S. cerevisiae HIS3; yeast auxotrophic marker
   2835..3501    +  promoter       GAP promoter: S. cerevisiae TDH3; promoter for glyceraldehyde-3-phosphate dehydrogenase
   3819..4532    +  CDS            superfolder GFP: GFP variant that folds robustly even when fused to poorly folded proteins (Pédelacq et al., 2006)
   4544..4615    +  terminator     rrnB T1 terminator: transcription terminator T1 from the E. coli rrnB gene
   4631..4658    +  terminator     T7Te terminator: phage T7 early transcription terminator
   5717..5743    +  rep_origin     ARS1 (fragment): S. cerevisiae autonomously replicating sequence ARS1/ARS416
   5840..5961    +  CDS            HIS3 (fragment): imidazoleglycerol-phosphate dehydratase, required for histidine biosynthesis; S. cerevisiae HIS3; yeast auxotrophic marker
>Addgene plasmid #179021 | pBBK37 pHomL-TDH3p-3HA-Link-GFPdropout-SSA1t-HomR (AmpR) | addgene full sequence | sequence record 360770 | Addgene NGS Result
TTACCAATGCTTAATCAGTGAGGCACCTATCTCAGCGATCTGTCTATTTCGTTCATCCATAGTTGCCTGA
CTCCCCGTCGTGTAGATAACTACGATACGGGAGGGCTTACCATCTGGCCCCAGTGCTGCAATGATACCGC
GGGACCCACGCTCACCGGCTCCAGATTTATCAGCAATAAACCAGCCAGCCGGAAGGGCCGAGCGCAGAAG
TGGTCCTGCAACTTTATCCGCCTCCATCCAGTCTATTAATTGTTGCCGGGAAGCTAGAGTAAGTAGTTCG
CCAGTTAATAGTTTGCGCAACGTTGTTGCCATTGCTACAGGCATCGTGGTGTCACGCTCGTCGTTTGGTA
TGGCTTCATTCAGCTCCGGTTCCCAACGATCAAGGCGAGTTACATGATCCCCCATGTTGTGCAAAAAAGC
GGTTAGCTCCTTCGGTCCTCCGATCGTTGTCAGAAGTAAGTTGGCCGCAGTGTTATCACTCATGGTTATG
GCAGCACTGCATAATTCTCTTACTGTCATGCCATCCGTAAGATGCTTTTCTGTGACTGGTGAGTACTCAA
CCAAGTCATTCTGAGAATAGTGTATGCGGCGACCGAGTTGCTCTTGCCCGGCGTCAATACGGGATAATAC
CGCGCCACATAGCAGAACTTTAAAAGTGCTCATCATTGGAAAACGTTCTTCGGGGCGAAAACTCTCAAGG
ATCTTACCGCTGTTGAGATCCAGTTCGATGTAACCCACTCGTGCACCCAACTGATCTTCAGCATCTTTTA
CTTTCACCAGCGTTTCTGGGTGAGCAAAAACAGGAAGGCAAAATGCCGCAAAAAAGGGAATAAGGGCGAC
ACGGAAATGTTGAATACTCATACTCTTCCTTTTTCAATATTATTGAAGCATTTATCAGGGTTATTGTCTC
ATGAGCGGATACATATTTGAATGTATTTAGAAAAATAAACAAATAGGGGTTCCGCGCACATTTCCCCGAA
AAGTGCCACCTGTCATGACCAAAATCCCTTAACGTGAGTTTTCGTTCCACTGAGCGTCAGACCCCGTAGA
AAAGATCAAAGGATCTTCTTGAGATCCTTTTTTTCTGCGCGTAATCTGCTGCTTGCAAACAAAAAAACCA
CCGCTACCAGCGGTGGTTTGTTTGCCGGATCAAGAGCTACCAACTCTTTTTCCGAAGGTAACTGGCTTCA
GCAGAGCGCAGATACCAAATACTGTTCTTCTAGTGTAGCCGTAGTTAGGCCACCACTTCAAGAACTCTGT
AGCACCGCCTACATACCTCGCTCTGCTAATCCTGTTACCAGTGGCTGCTGCCAGTGGCGATAAGTCGTGT
CTTACCGGGTTGGACTCAAGACGATAGTTACCGGATAAGGCGCAGCGGTCGGGCTGAACGGGGGGTTCGT
GCACACAGCCCAGCTTGGAGCGAACGACCTACACCGAACTGAGATACCTACAGCGTGAGCTATGAGAAAG
CGCCACGCTTCCCGAAGGGAGAAAGGCGGACAGGTATCCGGTAAGCGGCAGGGTCGGAACAGGAGAGCGC
ACGAGGGAGCTTCCAGGGGGAAACGCCTGGTATCTTTATAGTCCTGTCGGGTTTCGCCACCTCTGACTTG
AGCGTCGATTTTTGTGATGCTCGTCAGGGGGGCGGAGCCTATGGAAAAACGCCAGCAACGCGGCCTTTTT
ACGGTTCCTGGCCTTTTGCTGGCCTTTTGCTCACATGTTCTTTCCTGCGTTATCCCCTGATTCTGTGGAT
AACCGTGCGGCCGCCAATGTTATCTATTGGCAGATGTTCATACGGGGCTTTCAAATATTGATGAAATTAT
GTGATGTTTAGAAGAAGATTCGAACTGTTTTCAGTAGATTTGGTAACTGTGCAACCATAACTCATGCCCC
CTATTTATCGGCATTGAGATTGTAAAGGAAGTAAAACGCATTTTTGCAGATCTGTTCTCTTATGTATTTT
TAATCGTCCTTGTATGGAAGTATCAAAGGGGACGTTCTTCACCTCCTTGGAAAACGCAAACTTTCTTTTT
GCCTATCACAGTATCTTATCGAGCTAACTATTTTCGACACACATGAAAAAGCAGAAATATTAACGAAAAA
GAAAAGAAAGACCATGTCATGTACGGGCAATCAGAATATGCAAGATGAGCGGGAACGGGCGAAATGTGCA
CGCGCACAACTTACGAAACGCGGATGAGTCACTGACAGCCACCGCAGAGGTTCTGACTCCTACTGAGCTC
TATTGGAGGTGGCAGAACCGGTAATCCCACAGTGAGCAACTTGACAAACCAACAGATATAGGCTGTGTCT
TAAAATATACCATCCAATACCTTGATGAACTTTTCAAAGATGACTAAAATAAGTGAAATTTCAACATTAA
CTTCGAGCTGTAAACACAGTGGTTTCTTTGCATAAACACCATCAGCCTCAAGTCGTCAAGTAAAGATTTC
GTGTTCATGCAGATAGATAACAATCTATATGTTGATAATTAGCGTTGCCTCATCAATGCGTACACGAAGA
ATATACTAAAAAATGAGCAGGCAAGATAAACGAAGGCAAAGATGACAGAGCAGAAAGCCCTAGTAAAGCG
TATTACAAATGAAACCAAGATTCAGATTGCGATCCCTGAATTCGCATCTAGATGGTAGAGCCACAAACAG
CCGGTACAAGCAACGATCTCCAGGACCATCTGAATCATGCGCGGATGACACGAACTCACGACGGCGATCA
CAGACATTAACCCACAGTACAGACACTGCGACAACGTGGCAATTCGTCGCAATACCGTCTCACTGAACTG
GCCGATAATTGCAGACGAACGCAGTTCGAGTTTATCATTATCAATACTGCCATTTCAAAGAATACGTAAA
TAATTAATAGTAGTGATTTTCCTAACTTTATTTAGTCAAAAAATTAGCCTTTTAATTCTGCTGTAACCCG
TACATGCCCAAAATAGGGGGCGGGTTACACAGAATATATAACATCGTAGGTGTCTGGGTGAACAGTTTAT
TCCTGGCATCCACTAAATATAATGGAGCCCGCTTTTTAAGCTGGCATCCAGAAAAAAAAAGAATCCCAGC
ACCAAAATATTGTTTTCTTCACCAACCATCAGTTCATAGGTCCATTCTCTTAGCGCAACTACAGAGAACA
GGGGCACAAACAGGCAAAAAACGGGCACAACCTCAATGGAGTGATGCAACCTGCCTGGAGTAAATGATGA
CACAAGGCAATTGACCCACGCATGTATCTATCTCATTTTCTTACACCTTCTATTACCTTCTGCTCTCTCT
GATTTGGAAAAAGCTGAAAAAAAAGGTTGAAACCAGTTCCCTGAAATTATTCCCCTACTTGACTAATAAG
TATATAAAGACGGTAGGTATTGATTGTAATTCTGTAAATCTATTTCTTAAACTTCTTAAATTCTACTTTT
ATAGTTAGTCTTTTTTTTAGTTTTAAAACACCAAGAACTTAGTTTCGAATAAACACACATAAACAAACAA
AAGATCTATGGAGTACCCCTACGACGTTCCCGACTACGCTGCAGAGTACCCATACGACGTGCCAGACTAC
GCGGCAGAATATCCGTATGATGTCCCAGATTACGCCGCTAAGTTAGAATCTGGTCCTTCTGGCCCAACTG
GTTCTTGAGACCGAAAGTGAAACGTGATTTCATGCGTCATTTTGAACATTTTGTAAATCTTATTTAATAA
TGTGTGCGGCAATTCACATTTAATTTATGAATGTTTTCTTAACATCGCGGCAACTCAAGAAACGGCAGGT
TCGGATCTTAGCTACTAGAGAAAGAGGAGAAATACTAGATGCGTAAAGGCGAAGAGCTGTTCACTGGTGT
CGTCCCTATTCTGGTGGAACTGGATGGTGATGTCAACGGTCATAAGTTTTCCGTGCGTGGCGAGGGTGAA
GGTGACGCAACTAATGGTAAACTGACGCTGAAGTTCATCTGTACTACTGGTAAACTGCCGGTTCCTTGGC
CGACTCTGGTAACGACGCTGACTTATGGTGTTCAGTGCTTTGCTCGTTATCCGGACCATATGAAGCAGCA
TGACTTCTTCAAGTCCGCCATGCCGGAAGGCTATGTGCAGGAACGCACGATTTCCTTTAAGGATGACGGC
ACGTACAAAACGCGTGCGGAAGTGAAATTTGAAGGCGATACCCTGGTAAACCGCATTGAGCTGAAAGGCA
TTGACTTTAAAGAGGACGGCAATATCCTGGGCCATAAGCTGGAATACAATTTTAACAGCCACAATGTTTA
CATCACCGCCGATAAACAAAAAAATGGCATTAAAGCGAATTTTAAAATTCGCCACAACGTGGAGGATGGC
AGCGTGCAGCTGGCTGATCACTACCAGCAAAACACTCCAATCGGTGATGGTCCTGTTCTGCTGCCAGACA
ATCACTATCTGAGCACGCAAAGCGTTCTGTCTAAAGATCCGAACGAGAAACGCGATCATATGGTTCTGCT
GGAGTTCGTAACCGCAGCGGGCATCACGCATGGTATGGATGAACTGTACAAATGACCAGGCATCAAATAA
AACGAAAGGCTCAGTCGAAAGACTGGGCCTTTCGTTTTATCTGTTGTTTGTCGGTGAACGCTCTCTACTA
GAGTCACACTGGCTCACCTTCGGGTGGGCCTTTCTGCGTTTATAGGTCTCAATCCTAACTCGAGGCCAAT
TGGTGCGGCAATTGATAATAACGAAAATGTCTTTTAATGATCTGGGTATAATGAGGAATTTTCCGAACGT
TTTTACTTTATATATATATATACATGTAACATATATTCTATACGCTATAGAGAAAGGAAATTTTTCAATT
AAAAAAAAAATAGAGAAAGAGTTTCACTTCTTGATTATCGCTAACACTAATGGTTGAAGTACTGCTACTT
TAATTTTATGCTGCCAATGAGACGACGGGGTCATCACGGCTCATCATGCGCCAAACAAATGTGTGCAATA
CACGCTCGGATGACTGCATGATGACCGCACTGACTGGGGACAGCAGATCCACCTAAGCCTGTGAGAGAAG
CAGACACCCGACAGATCAAGGCAGTTAACTAGTGCACTGCAGTACAAATCGTCCCCAACAAAAGTGGGCT
CTCAAAATTCATCACATTTAAATGCATATAGGAAGAGCAACAGTTGGTTTGCATCTGATGTTCCTTAAAG
ATTTCGACATAATGTGCGAAGTAGATCCCTTCAGCACTGTACTTGTTTTTGCGACTAGATTGTAAATCAT
TCTTTATTTAATCTCTTTCTTTAACTACTGCTTAAAGTATAATTTGGTCCGTAGTTTAATAACTATACTA
AGCGAACGCTCTCTCGAAATTTTTCTTAACGCGTCCTTGTACTGCGTCTAACGCTTTTGCCACTTGGATT
TCTATTATAGGAAATAGTCTCACTTACTGGGCGACGAATTTTCGCGTTTTGATGAAGCACAGGAAGAATT
TCTTTATGCTCAGAAGTTTGACAGCAAGCAAGTTCATCATTCGAACTAGCCTTATTGTTTTAGTTCAGTG
ACAGCGAACTGCCGTACTCGATGCTTTATTTCTCACGGTAGAGCGGAAGAACAGATAGATCCCTACATAT
TGCTACCACTTCTATTACACAATAGTTTCAATAGCTTGCAGCGTAGCTAAACTCTAAAATTTATCTAAAT
CACTCATATAAACCGAACCCTTCCCCTTCCGCTTATAGTACAGCTGATGCTCCTTCACTATTTTAACATG
TGGAATTCTTGAAAGAATGAAATCGCCATGCCAAGCCATCACACGGTCTTTTATGCAATTGATTGACCGC
CTGCAACACATAGGCAGTAAAATTTTTACAAGCAGTAGCAGAACAGGCCACACAATCGCAAGTGATTAAC
GTCCACACAGGTATAGGGTTTCTGGACCATATGATACATGCTCTGGCCAAGCATTCCGGCTGGTCGCTAA
TCGTTGAGTGCCGAGCGGCCGCGATTATCAAAAAGGATCTTCACCTAGATCCTTTTAAATTAAAAATGAA
GTTTTAAATCAATCTAAAGTATATATGAGTAAACTTGGTCTGACAG
